>Addgene plasmid #13589 | integrin alpha9 W999A pcDNA1 neo | depositor full sequence | sequence record 7708 | Author sequence
GGCGTAATCTGCTGCTTGCAAACAAAAAAACCACCGCTACCAGCGGTGGTTTGTTTGCCGGATCAAGAGC
TACCAACTCTTTTTCCGAAGGTAACTGGCTTCAGCAGAGCGCAGATACCAAATACTGTCCTTCTAGTGTA
GCCGTAGTTAGGCCACCACTTCAAGAACTCTGTAGCACCGCCTACATACCTCGCTCTGCTAATCCTGTTA
CCAGTGGCTGCTGCCAGTGGCGATAAGTCGTGTCTTACCGGGTTGGACTCAAGACGATAGTTACCGGATA
AGGCGCAGCGGTCGGGCTGAACGGGGGGTTCGTGCACACAGCCCAGCTTGGAGCGAACGACCTACACCGA
ACTGAGATACCTACAGCGTGAGCATTGAGAAAGCGCCACGCTTCCCGAAGGGAGAAAGGCGGACAGGTAT
CCGGTAAGCGGCAGGGTCGGAACAGGAGAGCGCACGAGGGAGCTTCCAGGGGGAAACGCCTGGTATCTTT
ATAGTCCTGTCGGGTTTCGCCACCTCTGACTTGAGCGTCGATTTTTGTGATGCTCGTCAGGGGGGCGGAG
CCTATGGAAAAACGCCAGCAACGCAAGCTAGCTTCTAGCTAGAAATTGTAAACGTTAATATTTTGTTAAA
ATTCGCGTTAAATTTTTGTTAAATCAGCTCATTTTTTAACCAATAGGCCGAAATCGGCAAAATCCCTTAT
AAATCAAAAGAATAGCCCGAGATAGGGT
[37 nt withheld, positions 729-765]
AAAGAACGTGGACTCCAACGTCAAAGGGCGAAAAACCGTCTATCAGGGCGATGGCC
[115 nt withheld, positions 822-936]
G
[144 nt withheld, positions 938-1081]
ACCGTATAACGTGCTTTCCTCGTTG
[64 nt withheld, positions 1107-1170]
CTGGATTACCGCGGTCTTTCTCAACGTAACACTTTACAGCGGCGCGTCATTTGATATGATGCGCCCCGCT
TCCCGATAAGGGAGCAGGCCAGTAAAAGCATTACCCGTGGTGGGGTTCCCGAGCGGCCAAAGGGAGCAGA
CTCTAAATCTGCCGTCATCGACTTCGAAGGTTCGAATCCTTCCCCCACCACCATCACTTTCAAAAGTCCG
AAAGAATCTGCTCCCTGCTTGTGTGTTGGAGGTCGCTGAGTAGTGCGCGAGTAAAATTTAAGCTACAACA
AGGCAAGGCTTGACCGACAATTGCATGAAGAATCTGCTTAGGGTTAGGCGTTTTGCGCTGCTTCGCGATG
TACGGGCCAGATATACGCGTTGACATTGATTATTGACTAGTTATTAATAGTAATCAATTACGGGGTCATT
AGTTCATAGCCCATATATGGAGTTCCGCGTTACATAACTTACGGTAAATGGCCCGCCTGGCTGACCGCCC
AACGACCCCCGCCCATTGACGTCAATAATGACGTATGTTCCCATAGTAACGCCAATAGGGACTTTCCATT
GACGTCAATGGGTGGACTATTTACGGTAAACTGCCCACTTGGCAGTACATCAAGTGTATCATATGCCAAG
TACGCCCCCTATTGACGTCAATGACGGTAAATGGCCCGCCTGGCATTATGCCCAGTACATGACCTTATGG
GACTTTCCTACTTGGCAGTACATCTACGTATTAGTCATCGCTATTACCATGGTGATGCGGTTTTGGCAGT
ACATCAATGGGCGTGGATAGCGGTTTGACTCACGGGGATTTCCAAGTCTCCACCCCATTGACGTCAATGG
GAGTTTGTTTTGGCACCAAAATCAACGGGACTTTCCAAAATGTCGTAACAACTCCGCCCCATTGACGCAA
ATGGGCGGTAGGCGTGTACGGTGGGAGGTCTATATAAGCAGAGCTCTCTGGCTAACTAGAGAACCCACTG
CTTACTGGCTTATCGAAATTAATACGACTCACTATAGGGAGACCCAAGCTTAGAGCGGGCGCTATGGGGA
GCCGGACGCCAGAGTCCCCTCTCCATGCCGTGCAGCTGCGCTGGGGCCCCCGGCGCCGACCCCCGCTGCT
GCCGCTGCTATTGCTGCTCGTGCCGCCGCCACCGCGGGTCGGGGGCTACAACCTGGATCCGCAGCGCCCC
GTGCACTTCCAAGGCCCCGCTGACTCGTTCTTCGGCTACGCAGTTCTGGAGCATTTCCACGACAACACGC
GCTGGGTCCTTGTGGGCGCACCAAAGGCAGATTCCAAATACAGCCCTTCAGTGAAGTCTCCTGGGGCTGT
GTTTAAGTGCCGTGTTCACACCAACCCTGACCGGAGATGCACCGAACTGGACATGGCTCGAGGGAAGAAT
CGGGGCACGTCCTGCGGAAAGACCTGCCGGGAAGACCGCGATGATGAGTGGATGGGGGTGAGCCTGGCCC
GACAGCCCAAGGCTGATGGCCGTGTGTTGGCCTGTGCTCATCGCTGGAAGAACATCTACTATGAAGCCGA
CCACATCCTACCCCATGGCTTCTGCTACATCATCCCCTCCAACCTCCAGGCCAAAGGCAGGACGCTGATC
CCTTGCTATGAAGAGTATAAGAAGAAGTACGGAGAGGAACACGGCTCCTGCCAGGCTGGGATAGCGGGCT
TCTTCACCGAGGAGCTGGTGGTGATGGGTGCTCCAGGGTCATTTTATTGGGCTGGAACCATCAAAGTGCT
GAACCTTACGGACAACACCTATTTAAAACTGAACGACGAAGTGATCATGAACAGGCGGTACACCTACCTG
GGCTACGCAGTGACCGCTGGCCACTTCTCTCACCCGTCCACCATTGATGTGGTAGGAGGTGCCCCACAGG
ACAAAGGCATCGGCAAGGTTTATATTTTCAGAGCTGACCGAAGATCAGGCACCTTAATTAAGATCTTTCA
AGCATCAGGTAAAAAGATGGGCTCTTACTTCGGCTCCTCCTTGTGCGCAGTTGACCTGAATGGGGACGGC
CTCTCTGACCTGCTGGTGGGGGCCCCCATGTTTTCTGAGATCAGGGATGAGGGACAGGTCACTGTCTACA
TCAACAGAGGAAATGGAGCCCTCGAGGAGCAGCTGGCTCTGACTGGGGATGGTGCCTACAATGCCCACTT
TGGAGAGAGCATTGCCAGCCTGGACGATCTGGACAATGATGGGTTCCCAGATGTGGCCATTGGTGCACCC
AAGGAGGATGACTTCGCAGGGGCGGTCTATATCTATCATGGTGATGCCGGTGGGATAGTCCCTCAGTACT
CAATGAAACTGTCTGGGCAGAAGATAAATCCAGTGCTCCGGATGTTTGGTCAGTCCATATCGGGAGGCAT
TGATATGGATGGAAATGGCTATCCTGATGTCACTGTTGGAGCCTTCATGTCCGACAGCGTGGTTCTTCTC
AGAGCAAGGCCTGTCATTACGGTGGATGTCTCCATCTTCCTCCCGGGCTCCATCAACATCACAGCGCCTC
AGTGTCACGACGGACAGCAGCCTGTGAACTGCCTGAACGTCACCACCTGCTTCAGCTTCCATGGCAAACA
CGTTCCAGAAGAGATTGGCCTGAATTATGTTCTGATGGCTGACGTGGCCAAAAAGGAGAAGGGCCAGATG
CCCAGGGTCTACTTTGTGCTGCTGGGAGAGACCATGGGTCAGGTCACAGAGAAGCTGCAGCTGACTTACA
TGGAGGAGACGTGTCGTCACTATGTGGCCCATGTGAAGCGGAGGGTGCAGGACGTCATCAGCCCGATCGT
GTTTGAAGCAGCCTACAGCCTCAGTGAGCATGTGACTGGAGAGGAGGAGAGGGAACTGCCGCCTCTGACA
CCAGTTCTCCGCTGGAAAAAGGGACAAAAGATTGCCCAAAAGAATCAGACTGTTTTTGAAAGGAATTGCC
GTTCAGAGGACTGTGCCGCAGACCTGCAGCTTCAGGGTAAACTGCTGCTCTCCAGTATGGATGAGAAAAC
CCTGTATCTAGCTTTGGGGGCTGTGAAGAACATCTCCCTAAACATCTCTATCTCCAACCTCGGAGATGAT
GCCTATGATGCCAACGTGTCCTTCAATGTTTCCCGGGAGCTCTTCTTCATCAACATGTGGCAGAAGGAGG
AGATGGGCATCTCCTGTGAGCTGCTGGAATCGGACTTCCTCAAATGCAGCGTGGGATTTCCTTTCATGAG
GTCAAAGTCAAAGTATGAATTCAGCGTGATCTTTGATACAAGCCACCTGTCTGGGGAAGAGGAAGTTCTC
AGCTTCATTGTTACTGCTCAGAGTGGCAACACGGAGCGCTCTGAATCCCTGCATGACAACACCCTCGTGC
TGATGGTGCCACTGATGCACGAGGTGGACACGTCCATCACCGGAATCATGTCTCCAACCTCCTTTGTATA
TGGCGAGTCCGTGGACGCAGCCAACTTCATTCAGCTGGATGACCTGGAGTGTCACTTTCAGCCCATCAAT
ATCACCCTTCAGGTCTACAACACTGGCCCAAGCACCCTTCCAGGGTCATCTGTCAGCATCTCTTTCCCTA
ATCGACTCTCATCTGGTGGTGCAGAGATGTTTCATGTCCAGGAAATGGTGGTGGGCCAAGAGAAGGGAAA
CTGCTCTTTCCAGAAAAACCCAACTCCCTGCATCATCCCTCAAGAACAAGAAAATATCTTCCACACAATA
TTTGCTTTTTTCACAAAGTCTGGAAGAAAAGTCTTGGACTGTGAAAAACCAGGAATTTCTTGCCTAACAG
CACACTGTAACTTTAGTGCTCTTGCTAAAGAAGAAAGTCGTACTATAGACATTTACATGCTGCTGAACAC
AGAAATACTGAAAAAGGACAGTTCGTCTGTCATCCAGTTCATGTCCCGCGCCAAGGTGAAGGTGGATCCT
GCCCTAAGGGTGGTGGAAATAGCTCATGGGAACCCAGAAGAGGTGACGGTGGTCTTCGAGGCCCTGCACA
ATCTGGAGCCCCGTGGCTACGTCGTGGGGTGGATCATCGCCATCAGTTTGTTGGTGGGAATCCTCATCTT
CCTGCTGCTGGCCGTGCTGCTCTGGAAGATGGGCTTCTTTCGCCGAAGGTACAAAGAAATTATCGAAGCT
GAGAAGAACCGGAAAGAGAATGAAGACAGTGCGGACTGGGTCCAGAAAAACCAGTGAGCTGCCACACCAG
TCACATGACCTGATCCACTAGTTCTAGAGCGGCCGCCTCGAGCATGCATCTAGAGGGCCCTATTCTATAG
TGTCACCTAAATGCTAGAGGATCTTTGTGAAGGAACCTTACTTCTGTGGTGTGACATAATTGGACAAACT
ACCTACAGAGATTTAAAGCTCTAAGGTAAATATAAAATTTTTAAGTGTATAATGTGTTAAACTACTGATT
CTAATTGTTTGTGTATTTTAGATTCCAACCTATGGAACTGATGAATGGGAGCAGTGGTGGAATGCCTTTA
ATGAGGAAAACCTGTTTTGCTCAGAAGAAATGCCATCTAGTGATGATGAGGCTACTGCTGACTCTCAACA
TTCTACTCCTCCAAAAAAGAAGAGAAAGGTAGAAGACCCCAAGGACTTTCCTTCAGAATTGCTAAGTTTT
TTGAGTCATGCTGTGTTTAGTAATAGAACTCTTGCTTGCTTTGCTATTTACACCACAAAGGAAAAAGCTG
CACTGCTATACAAGAAAATTATGGAAAAATATTTGATGTATAGTGCCTTGACTAGAGATCATAATCAGCC
ATACCACATTTGTAGAGGTTTTACTTGCTTTAAAAAACCTCCCACACCTCCCCCTGAACCTGAAACATAA
AATGAATGCAATTGTTGTTGTTAACTTGTTTATTGCAGCTTATAATGGTTACAAATAAAGCAATAGCATC
ACAAATTTCACAAATAAAGCATTTTTTTCACTGCATTCTAGTTGTGGTTTGTCCAAACTCATCAATGTAT
CTTATCATGTCTGGATCTCCCGATCCCCTATGGTGCACTCTCAGTACAATCTGCTCTGATGCCGCATAGT
TAAGCCAGTATCTGCTCCCTGCTTGTGTGTTGGAGGTCGCTGAGTAGTGCGCGAGCAAAATTTAAGCTAC
AACAAGGCAAGGCTTGACCGACAATTGCATGAAGAATCTGCTTAGGGTTAGGCGTTTTGCGCTGCTTCGC
GATGTACGGGCCAGATATACGCGTATCTGAGGGGACTAGGGTGTGTTTAGGCGAAAAGCGGGGCTTCGGT
TGTACGCGGTTAGGAGTCCCCTCAGGATATAGTAGTTTCGCTTTTGCATAGGGAGGGGGAAATGTAGTCT
TATGCAATACACTTGTAGTCTTGCAACATGGTAACGATGAGTTAGCAACATGCCTTACAAGGAGAGAAAA
AGCACCGTGCATGCCGATTGGTGGAAGTAAGGTGGTACGATCGTGCCTTATTAGGAAGGCAACAGACAGG
TCTGACATGGATTGGACGAACCACTGAATTCCGCATTGCAGAGATAATTGTATTTAAGTGCCTAGCTCGA
TACAATAAACGCCATTTGACCATTCACCACATTGGTGTGCACCTCCTAAGCTAGCTTTGCCGCAAGCACT
CAGGGCGCAAGGGCTGCTAAAGGAAGCGGAACACGTAGAAAGCCAGTCCGCAGAAACGGTGCTGACCCCG
GATGAATGTCAGCTACTGGGCTATCTGGACAAGGGAAAACGCAAGCGCAAAGAGAAAGCAGGTAGCTTGC
AGTGGGCTTACATGGCGATAGCTAGACTGGGCGGTTTTATGGACAGCAAGCGAACCGGAATTGCCAGCTG
GGGCGCCCTCTGGTAAGGTTGGGAAGCCCTGCAAAGTAAACTGGATGGCTTTCTTGCCGCCAAGGATCTG
ATGGCGCAGGGGATCAAGATCTGATCAAGAGACAGGATGAGGATCGTTTCGCATGATTGAACAAGATGGA
TTGCACGCAGGTTCTCCGGCCGCTTGGGTGGAGAGGCTATTCGGCTATGACTGGGCACAACAGACAATCG
GCTGCTCTGATGCCGCCGTGTTCCGGCTGTCAGCGCAGGGGCGCCCGGTTCTTTTTGTCAAGACCGACCT
GTCCGGTGCCCTGAATGAACTGCAGGACGAGGCAGCGCGGCTATCGTGGCTGGCCACGACGGGCGTTCCT
TGCGCAGCTGTGCTCGACGTTGTCACTGAAGCGGGAAGGGACTGGCTGCTATTGGGCGAAGTGCCGGGGC
AGGATCTCCTGTCATCTCACCTTGCTCCTGCCGAGAAAGTATCCATCATGGCTGATGCAATGCGGCGGCT
GCATACGCTTGATCCGGCTACCTGCCCATTCGACCACCAAGCGAAACATCGCATCGAGCGAGCACGTACT
CGGATGGAAGCCGGTCTTGTCGATCAGGATGATCTGGACGAAGAGCATCAGGGGCTCGCGCCAGCCGAAC
TGTTCGCCAGGCTCAAGGCGCGCATGCCCGACGGCGAGGATCTCGTCGTGACCCATGGCGATGCCTGCTT
GCCGAATATCATGGTGGAAAATGGCCGCTTTTCTGGATTCATCGACTGTGGCCGGCTGGGTGTGGCGGAC
CGCTATCAGGACATAGCGTTGGCTACCCGTGATATTGCTGAAGAGCTTGGCGGCGAATGGGCTGACCGCT
TCCTCGTGCTTTACGGTATCGCCGCTCCCGATTCGCAGCGCATCGCCTTCTATCGCCTTCTTGACGAGTT
CTTCTGAGCGGGACTCTGGGGTTCGAAATGACCGACCAAGCGACGCCCAACCTGCCATCACGAGATTTCG
ATTCCACCGCCGCCTTCTATGAAAGGTTGGGCTTCGGAATCGTTTTCCGGGACGCCGGCTGGATGATCCT
CCAGCGCGGGGATCTCATGCTGGAGTTCTTCGCCCACCCCGGGCTCGATCCCCTCGCGAGTTGGTTCAGC
TGCTGCCTGAGGCTGGACGACCTCGCGGAGTTCTACCGGCAGTGCAAATCCGTCGGCATCCAGGAAACCA
GCAGCGGCTATCCGCGCATCCATGCCCCCGAACTGCAGGAGTGGGGAGGCACGATGGCCGCTTTGGTCCC
GGATCTTTGTGAAGGAACCTTACTTCTGTGGTGTGACATAATTGGACAAACTACCTACAGAGATTTAAAG
CTCTAAGGTAAATATAAAATTTTTAAGTGTATAATGTGTTAAACTACTGATTCTAATTGTTTGTGTATTT
TAGATTCCAACCTATGGAACTGATGAATGGGAGCAGTGGTGGAATGCCTTTAATGAGGAAAACCTGTTTT
GCTCAGAAGAAATGCCATCTAGTGATGATGAGGCTACTGCTGACTCTCAACATTCTACTCCTCCAAAAAA
GAAGAGAAAGGTAGAAGACCCCAAGGACTTTCCTTCAGAATTGCTAAGTTTTTTGAGTCATGCTGTGTTT
AGTAATAGAACTCTTGCTTGCTTTGCTATTTACACCACAAAGGAAAAAGCTGCACTGCTATACAAGAAAA
TTATGGAAAAATATTCTGTAACCTTTATAAGTAGGCATAACAGTTATAATCATAACATACTGTTTTTTCT
TACTCCACACAGGCATAGAGTGTCTGCTATTAATAACTATGCTCAAAAATTGTGTACCTTTAGCTTTTTA
ATTTGTAAAGGGGTTAATAAGGAATATTTGATGTATAGTGCCTTGACTAGAGATCATAATCAGCCATACC
ACATTTGTAGAGGTTTTACTTGCTTTAAAAAACCTCCCACACCTCCCCCTGAACCTGAAACATAAAATGA
ATGCAATTGTTGTTGTTAACTTGTTTATTGCAGCTTATAATGGTTACAAATAAAGCAATAGCATCACAAA
TTTCACAAATAAAGCATTTTTTTCACTGCATTCTAGTTGTGGTTTGTCCAAACTCATCAATGTATCTTAT
CATGTCTGGATCGATCCCGCCATGGTATCAACGCCATATTTCTATTTACAGTAGGGACCTCTTCGTTGTG
TAGGTACCGCTGTATTCCTAGGGAAATAGTAGAGGCACCTTGAACTGTCTGCATCAGCCATATAGCCCCC
GCTGTTCGACTTACAAACACAGGCACAGTACTGACAAACCCATACACCTCCTCTGAAATACCCATAGTTG
CTAGGGCTGTCTCCGAACTCATTACACCCTCCAAAGTCAGAGCTGTAATTTCGCCATCAAGGGCAGCGAG
GGCTTCTCCAGATAAAATAGCTTCTGCCGAGAGTCCCGTAAGGGTAGACACTTCAGCTAATCCCTCGATG
AGGTCTACTAGAATAGTCAGTGCGGCTCCCATTTTGAAAATTCACTTACTTGATCAGCTTCAGAAGATGG
CGGAGGGCCTCCAACACAGTAATTTTCCTCCCGACTCTTAAAATAGAAAATGTCAAGTCAGTTAAGCAGG
AAGTGGACTAACTGACGCAGCTGGCCGTGCGACATCCTCTTTTAATTAGTTGCTAGGCAACGCCCTCCAG
AGGGCGTGTGGTTTTGCAAGAGGAAGCAAAAGCCTCTCCACCCAGGCCTAGAATGTTTCCACCCAATCAT
TACTATGACAACAGCTGTTTTTTTTAGTATTAAGCAGAGGCCGGGGACCCCTGGGCCCGCTTACTCTGGA
GAAAAAGAAGAGAGGCATTGTAGAGGCTTCCAGAGGCAACTTGTCAAAACAGGACTGCTTCTATTTCTGT
CACACTGTCTGGCCCTGTCACAAGGTCCAGCACCTCCATACCCCCTTTAATAAGCAGTTTGGGAACGGGT
GCGGGTCTTACTCCGCCCATCCCGCCCCTAACTCCGCCCAGTTCCGCCCATTCTCCGCCCCATGGCTGAC
TAATTTTTTTTATTTATGCAGAGGCCGAGGCCGCCTCGGCCTCTGAGCTATTCCAGAAGTAGTGAGGAGG
CTTTTTTGGAGGCCTAGGCTTTTGCAAAAAGCTAATTC
Features (pLannotate 1.2.2; 30 found; start..end, strand, type, name):
      2..570     +  rep_origin     ori: high-copy-number ColE1/pMB1/pBR322/pUC origin of replication
    603..1061    -  rep_origin     f1 ori (sequence partly withheld): f1 bacteriophage origin of replication; arrow indicates direction of (+) strand synthesis
   1049..1170    -  CDS            M13 gene IV (fragment) (sequence partly withheld): pIV; IV; phage assembly
   1204..1383    +  tRNA           supF: E. coli amber-suppressor tyrosine tRNA
   1542..1921    +  enhancer       CMV enhancer: human cytomegalovirus immediate early enhancer
   1922..2125    +  promoter       CMV promoter: human cytomegalovirus (CMV) immediate early promoter
   2121..2154    +  LTR            5' LTR (truncated) (fragment): truncated 5' long terminal repeat (LTR) from HIV-1
   2170..2188    +  promoter       T7 promoter: promoter for bacteriophage T7 RNA polymerase
   2331..5354    +  CDS            ITGA9: ITA9_HUMAN - Experimental evidence at protein level: Swiss-Prot protein existence level 1. Integrin alpha-9/beta-1 (ITGA9:ITGB1) is a receptor for VCAM1, cytotactin and osteopontin. It recognizes the sequence A-E-I-D- G-I-E-L in cytotactin. From Homo sapiens (Human).
   5382..5407    -  misc_feature   MCS (fragment): pBluescript multiple cloning site
   5434..5452    -  promoter       SP6 promoter: promoter for bacteriophage SP6 RNA polymerase
   5460..5534    +  CDS            small t antigen (fragment): SV40 (simian virus 40) small t antigen
   5536..5601    +  intron         small t intron: SV40 (simian virus 40) small t antigen intron
   5731..5751    +  CDS            SV40 NLS: nuclear localization signal of SV40 (simian virus 40) large T antigen
   5758..5892    +  CDS            LT_POVHA (fragment): Protein inferred from homology: Swiss-Prot protein existence level 3. Isoform large T antigen is a key early protein essential for both driving viral replication and inducing cellular transformation. Plays a role in viral genome replication by driving entry of quiescent cells into the cell cycle and by autoregulating the synthesis of viral early mRNA. Displays highly oncogenic activities by corrupting the host cellular checkpoint mechanisms that guard cell division and the transcription, replication, and repair of DNA. Participates in the modulation of cellular gene expression preceeding viral
   5917..6000    +  CDS            large T antigen (fragment): large T antigen from SV40 (simian virus 40)
   6023..6157    +  polyA_signal   SV40 poly(A) signal: SV40 polyadenylation signal
   6169..6221    -  misc_feature   bom (fragment): basis of mobility region from pBR322
   6352..6445    +  ncRNA          Retro dr1: Accession: RF00214 - Retrovirus direct repeat 1 (dr1)
   6481..6743    +  promoter       RSV promoter: Rous sarcoma virus enhancer/promoter
   6757..7071    +  CDS            tnpA (fragment): TN5P_ECOLX - Also known as tnp. Experimental evidence at protein level: Swiss-Prot protein existence level 1. Mediates transposition of transposon Tn5 by a 'cut and paste' mechanism. First, the monomeric transposase binds the 19 bp inverted DNA repeats flanking the transposon. Then, dimerization of the DNA- bound transposase creates a synaptic DNA complex. After nicking of the first DNA strand, excision of the transposon proceeds through a series of intermediates. The transposase then mediates the insertion of the transposon at a new site by strand transfer. The activity of the wild- type tran
   7103..7894    +  CDS            neo: KKA2_KLEPN - Also known as kan, nptII. Experimental evidence at protein level: Swiss-Prot protein existence level 1. Resistance to kanamycin, neomycin, paromomycin, ribostamycin, butirosin and gentamicin B. From Klebsiella pneumoniae.
   7918..8265    +  CDS            ble (fragment): BLE_KLEPN - Experimental evidence at protein level: Swiss-Prot protein existence level 1. Binding protein with a strong affinity to the bleomycin family of antibiotics. Binds to CL990; an antimitotic-antibiotic compound. From Klebsiella pneumoniae.
   8318..8383    +  intron         small t intron: SV40 (simian virus 40) small t antigen intron
   8513..8533    +  CDS            SV40 NLS: nuclear localization signal of SV40 (simian virus 40) large T antigen
   8852..8935    +  CDS            large T antigen (fragment): large T antigen from SV40 (simian virus 40)
   8958..9092    +  polyA_signal   SV40 poly(A) signal: SV40 polyadenylation signal
   9094..9462    -  CDS            VP2_POVMA (fragment): Experimental evidence at protein level: Swiss-Prot protein existence level 1. [Isoform VP3]: structural protein that resides within the core of the capsid surrounded by 72 VP1 pentamers. Following virus endocytosis and trafficking to the endoplasmic reticulum, VP2 and VP3 form oligomers and integrate into the endoplasmic reticulum membrane. Heterooligomer VP2-VP3 may create a viroporin for transporting the viral genome across the endoplasmic reticulum membrane to the cytoplasm. Nuclear entry of the viral DNA involves the selective exposure and importin recognition of VP2 or Vp3 nuclear localiz
   9830..9928    -  CDS            VP1_POVMP (fragment): Experimental evidence at protein level: Swiss-Prot protein existence level 1. Forms an icosahedral capsid with a T=7 symmetry and a 40 nm diameter. The capsid is composed of 72 pentamers linked to each other by disulfide bonds and associated with VP2 or VP3 proteins. Interacts with terminal alpha(2,3)-linked sialic acids on the cell surface to provide virion attachment to target cell. This attachment induces virion internalization predominantly through caveolin-mediated endocytosis. Once attached, the virion is internalized by caveolin- mediated endocytosis and traffics to the endoplasmic reti
   9939..10074   +  rep_origin     SV40 ori: SV40 origin of replication
