[The description below was written by a language model from this plasmid's Addgene catalogue record and pLannotate feature annotations shown in this document.]
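Description:
integrin alpha9 W999A pcDNA1 neo is a mammalian expression plasmid built on Invitrogen's pcDNAI neo backbone (about 7 kb) carrying an approximately 3.2 kb human integrin alpha9 (ITGA9) cDNA with a tryptophan-to-alanine substitution at residue 999, introduced by site-directed mutagenesis. The insert sits between HindIII and NotI sites, both retained, and the full depositor sequence is roughly 10.1 kb. Expression is driven by the human CMV immediate-early enhancer and promoter, and the transcript is processed through a downstream SV40 small t intron and SV40 polyadenylation signal. T7 and SP6 promoters flank the insert and serve as sequencing primer sites. No epitope tag or reporter is annotated.

The plasmid has no conventional bacterial resistance gene. Instead it carries supF, an amber-suppressor tyrosine tRNA, and is maintained in a P3-bearing host. There, suppression of amber mutations in the resistance genes of the P3 episome confers ampicillin and tetracycline resistance. It replicates from a ColE1/pUC-type origin, and an f1 origin is also present. For mammalian cells, a second cassette places the Tn5-derived neo gene under the RSV promoter, followed by another SV40 intron and poly(A) signal, allowing G418 selection of stable transfectants. An SV40 origin is annotated, along with polyomavirus-derived fragments. Other short viral and transposon hits in the feature table (T antigen, tnpA, ble fragments) appear to be remnants of these standard cassettes rather than functional genes.

The associated publication examines how the alpha9 cytoplasmic domain uses paxillin to inhibit cell spreading while promoting migration independently of paxillin. That suggests this point mutant was used to probe cytoplasmic-domain function, although the record does not state the specific effect of W999A.
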