Addgene plasmid #13589: integrin alpha9 W999A pcDNA1 neo
Depositing lab: Dean Sheppard. Depositing organization: University of California, San Francisco (UCSF). Publication: The cytoplasmic domain of the integrin alpha9 subunit requires the adaptor protein paxillin to inhibit cell spreading but promotes cell migration in a paxillin-independent manner. Young BA, Taooka Y, Liu S, Askins KJ, Yokosaki Y, Thomas SM, Sheppard D. Mol Biol Cell. 2001 Oct . 12(10):3214-25. 10.1091/mbc.12.10.3214 PubMed 11598204.
Backbone
  Vector backbone: pcDNAI neo
  Backbone manufacturer: Invitrogen
  Backbone size w/o insert (bp): 7000
  Vector type: Mammalian Expression
  Selectable markers: Neomycin (select with G418)
Growth in bacteria
  Bacterial resistance: Ampicillin and Tetracycline, 100 & 10 μg/mL
  Growth temperature: 37°C
  Growth strain: Top10/P3
  Growth instructions: Plasmid contains SupF. Grow in TOP10/P3 cells.
  Copy number: Unknown
Gene/Insert
  Gene/Insert name: integrin alpha 9 W999A (alt name: ITGA9)
  Species: H. sapiens (human)
  Insert size (bp): 3200
  Mutation: W999A
  GenBank ID: NM_002207
  Entrez Gene: ITGA9 (a.k.a. ALPHA-RLC, ITGA4L, RLC)
  Cloning method: Restriction Enzyme; 5′ cloning site HindIII (not destroyed); 3′ cloning site NotI (not destroyed)
  Sequencing primers: 5′ T7; 3′ SP6
Terms and licenses: Academic/Nonprofit Terms; Industry Terms: Not Available to Industry
Depositor comments: See article for sequences of the primers used for site-directed mutagenesis.
How to cite: integrin alpha9 W999A pcDNA1 neo was a gift from Dean Sheppard (Addgene plasmid # 13589 ; http://n2t.net/addgene:13589 ; RRID:Addgene_13589)
