>Addgene plasmid #13589 | integrin alpha9 W999A pcDNA1 neo | addgene partial sequence | sequence record 77791 | Sp6 5'-ATTTAGGTGACACTATAG-3'
GCATGCTCGAGCGGCCGCTCTAGAACTAGTGGATCAGGTCATGTGACTGGTGTGGCAGCTCACTGGTTTT
TCTGGACCCAGTCCGCACTGTCTTCATTCTCTTTCCGGTTCTTCTCAGCTTCGATAATTTCTTTGTACCT
TCGGCGAAAGAAGCCCATCTTCCAGAGCAGCACGGCCAGCAGCAGGAAGATGAGGATTCCCACCAACAAA
CTGATGGCGATGATCCACCCCACGACGTAGCCACGGGGCTCCAGATTGTGCAGGGCCTCGAAGACCACCG
TCACCTCTTCTGGGTTCCCATGAGCTATTTCCACCACCCTTAGGGCAGGATCCACCTTCACCTTGGCGCG
GGACATGAACTGGATGACAGACGAACTGTCCTTTTTCAGTATTTCTGTGTTCAGCAGCATGTAAATGTCT
ATAGTACGACTTTCTTCTTTAGCAAGAGCACTAAAGTTACAGTGTGCTGTTAGGCAAGAAATTCCTGGTT
TTTCACAGTCCAAGACTTTTCTTCCAGACTTTGTGAAAAAAGCAAATATTGTGTGGAAGATATTTTCTTG
TTCTTGAGGGATGATGCAGGGAGTTGGGTTTTTCTGGAAAGAGCAGTTTCCCTTCTCTTGGCCCACCACC
ATTTCCTGGACATGAAACATCTCTGCACCACCAGATGAGAGTCGATTAGGGAAAGAGATGCTGACAGATG
ACCCTGGAAGGGTGCTTGGGCCAGTGTTGTAGACCTGAAGGGTGATATTGATGGGCTGAAAGTGACACTC
CAGGTCATCCAGCTGAATGAAGTTGGCTGCGTCCACGGACTCGCCATATACAAAGGAGGTTGGAGACATG
ATTCCGGTGATGGACGTGTCCACCTCGTGCATCAGTGGCACCATCAGCACGAGGGTGTTGTCATGCAGGG
ATTCAGAGCGCTCCGTGTTGCCACTCTGAGCAGTAACAATGAAGCTGAGAACTTCCTCTTCCCCAGACAG
GTGGCTTGTATC
